>Addgene plasmid #132367 | pJH3185 | addgene full sequence | sequence record 258791 | Addgene NGS Result
CCGCCTTTGAGTGAGCTGATACCGCTCGCCGCAGCCGAACGACCGAGCGCAGCGAGTCAGTGAGCGAGGA
AGCGGAAGAGCGCCCAATACGCAAACCGCCTCTCCCCGCGCGTTGGCCGATTCATTAATGCAGCTGGCAC
GACAGGTTTCCCGACTGGAAAGCGGGCAGTGAGCGCAACGCAATTAATGTGAGTTAGCTCACTCATTAGG
CACCCCAGGCTTTACACTTTATGCTTCCGGCTCGTATGTTGTGTGGAATTGTGAGCGGATAACAATTTCA
CACAGGAAACAGCTATGACATGATTACGAATTCGAATGGCCATGGGACGTCGACGCTTGCATGCCTGCAG
CGTTTCCGATACCCCCTTATATCAGCACACATTCAGTCATCATACCACAAAATGTTGTGATAGTGATAGG
CAAAACTACCGTATTTCCTCTATTAATCTTGCATGCAAGACTAATTTTCGATTAACCCGTAGGGGTGCAA
GACTAATAGAGACTGCAAGACTATTAGAGGCTGAAATACTAATTTTCGTATGCTCAATAATTTTGGAAAT
TGGCCTATTTTTTGTAGAAACTTGATACCGTTTAAACAAGGAAAAATACACACTTTTTAATATTTCATCA
ATAATTTGAACGATTTTGTGATTTTAAGTTCAATTTGCCCAAAAAAAGACAATTTTTCTGACGTTACCGC
AAAGTAATGCTGGTCAGGCAAAAAGAGCGGTGCAAAAATATAAGAGACTGCAATACTAATAGAGGAAATA
CGGTAATTGAATTTTAGTGAAACTTGCGACAGTTTTCCTCATTTTTTTGTTATTCCGGCATACGAGTGTG
GCATACGAGTGAGGTCATCTTTTGTTTCTTCCGTTTCTTCATCGCTTTTGAAAAAAAATGTTGAAGAAAA
CTTCGTAGCCGATAGCCGGATAATGTTTGGCACGGCGTTCCAACATATATCATTGGAAATTTTTTAAGAT
TTTTGCGAAAAATCACATTCTTCACGATGAGAACACGTTATTGAAGGAATATAAATCAAGAATAACATAT
AGTTATATTTCTCTATTACTTTAACGTTAAATATGAGCAAATTTGAGCATTTTGATTGCGATGAAAAGCA
GAATCGAGTCAACTGAAATCCGTTCAAAAACCTAAGCTCGGTTCGCCCGAAAGTCGATTTTTCCAATAGC
CGAACAGCACTGCTTCTTTATTTTCCAGGTATTTTTGGGGTGTAAGAATTATATCTTCTTTGTTTGGGTA
TTTACGTTTCCGAATTCCCTTTCTTGATCTGTCGCTATTTTTCAGAAACCAGAACAGTTTATCCTTTTTC
ATGAGAACCTGAATAGCTCAAAAACCCGTTTAATTTCTTTTCATCATCTCATTTGAAACTTTCCTAGTCT
TCTTAATGATTTCCAGGCTCCTCCTACATTTGTATCTCAAGATGCATACACTTTATTTCCGCTCCAATTC
GAATCATCTACTTCTCTTTTTTCTTCAACTTTCTACTTTTTTCCATTCTTTTCTTTCAAATGTTCGACGT
CTTCAAGTGACTGCTCTTCATTCTCCTCATTTTTCTCGAATTTCATTCTTGTCTCTTTTTTGCTCAAAAA
TGGAAAATGAAAGTGACGTGAGATTTGGACGGCGGGACACGGGGGCAGTAGAAGCAGCAAAAAGGAGAGA
AAGAGGACACAAATAAGAAGAACGAATTCAAAAATAAGCGGAGAGGAGCTATTTCCGTCAATTCTACCTC
CCCAATCTTCATCAATTCGGCTCAATTGAATGACGTCACAGGGAGATAAACCGTTTGGATGAGCGCCGTC
CATCACTGACGCCATCCCGTTTGGGACAAGAAAAGAGAAAAAAGAGCACAAAGTTTTTGGTGACGGATCT
TGTCAATCATATGAAAGTTGTTCTGATTGATTGTCAGTTTTTTTCCTACTTTTTTGGATTCTATCCACTT
CTGAACTTTTGACAAGTTTCAAACTTTCTGAATCATTTTCTATGCATTTTCCTGGAATTCTTTTTATGTA
AAATATGAAATAGAATGTTTTTGAATTCAAGTTCTGCTTTTTTCTTCTTTTCTGTTCTGTTCGGGCTTGG
GTATGCTTTTTTTAAAAATTATTTTGCACATCGACCAATAAGTGCGCAACTTATAAAATTAATTTATTTT
TGTTAATTTTTGAAATACTTGTATTGCTTTAAGTGATCTGACCTCGCCCTGAGCTTTCCACGTAGTTATC
AAATACAAATCCTCCAAGGGTAACGTACCTATATTACTGATCTTTATAATAACTTTATCACCTGTCCAGT
TCCAGAGGAATTCTGTTAAGCTTATAGGCACAGAAGGAGTCATTTCTGCTGGTTTTTAATGATCCAAATC
TTTATTTCAAGTAAAAAACTGAACACTTGCGAATAAAACTATCAGATTAACCATTCACCAAAAATGTGTT
TGAATCTAAAACTTTCTCAGTATTCCAAATATAGAAATAAATAACCACGACATTGCTAAAATCTGTCTGA
ATTGTGTACTCCTTACCGTGAAGTAATAATGGATATAATGAATCGTTTGAAATGAATGATCAGCACATTT
TTGGTGAAAGATCACAAATAAGGAATAAGCGTCGGAAAATAAAACGATTATTTCGGATCAAAAATTTGTT
GAAGATCATATACACTCGAGACCAAGATTATTCTAGACAATTTTCAAATTGGCTTCTTTGTTTGCAAATC
TTCATAATAATCTGTGAAGTTTGGAAATTTGAATTTTTAATCTTTTTTCATAGATTATAGTTTTTATTTC
TTTGCAAAACTATATTAAAAACCGATGCATTGTTTTAGGGAAATTAATGAGCCTTTTGTTCAACACTAAA
AACAATAAAATTAAAATTTTGGCTTCATCATTTGACCTTTTTTAAGTTCGAAAACTTTTCTCGTATTTCT
GAACCGCCAATTTTTTCACACATCTCTAGACTTTTGGTGCCCGTTCCAGAAAGTTAAGTAATTGCTATTC
TAAGAAAGTTCTCAACATTGTTTTTTAGTTCTGATTGAATTCTGATGTTCCAGGAATATATTTTAAATTT
AATATTCTTTGCACTATTTCTATACTAACTAAATAATAAATAGTCTAAGTATGTTCAATGAGAACAAAAA
AGCTCTATCTATATTTTTCTATCCTATTTCATTTATATCCTTTTCATTTTGAACTCACCAGCTTCTCTTC
TTCTTCTTGTCCATATACTTCTTAAAAGTCTCGAACTTCTCTCTCTCACTCTCCATCAATTTCTTTATGG
CTACCGCTTGCGCTCTGCCGCTTCCGAAGAAAGAAGGCGTTGGCAGAGCTCTCAATTCTATTTTTTCTCG
CCGTAGGCTATCGATTTCTCAGCTTCTCTTCTCTCTTCCTCACTCCACCACCACCACTTCGGGCTTCTTC
TTTTCTTCATTTTCGTCTTCTTCTTCATCCTCTTCTTTTTTTTTCAGTTCCCCCTCACTCCTCCCCTTAT
ATGCGCGTGCGAGAGGGGTGCAAAAGCAGCGCGCATCCGAGAATTGAAACGAGAAAACGGAGACGCAGCA
GCAGTTCGTCCTCAGAAAAATAGCCAGTAAAAAGAGAAAAAGATAGAGAGAGACCTATCGCATTTTATTT
TCAAATTGCAATTCCTGCAATTCATGTGTGCGTGTGCCCATTTTCAATTCTTCCCGTTATTTTTCAGACC
ATTACCAACGTTCTTTCTAGATCTTGAGACAATCTTCCTTCTGCTCAATCGTTCGTCGTGAAGACGGCAT
CGACGACGACGACGATCAGCAGTAAAGGATCCCCGGGTACCGAGCTCGAATTCAAGTACCGGTAGAAAAA
ATGAGTAAAGGAGAAGAACTTTTCACTGGAGTTGTCCCAATTCTTGTTGAATTAGATGGTGATGTTAATG
GGCACAAATTTTCTGTCAGTGGAGAGGGTGAAGGTGATGCAACATACGGAAAACTTACCCTTAAATTTAT
TTGCACTACTGGAAAACTACCTGTTCCATGGGTAAGTTTAAACATATATATACTAACTAACCCTGATTAT
TTAAATTTTCAGCCAACACTTGTCACTACTTTCTGTTATGGTGTTCAATGCTTCTCGAGATACCCAGATC
ATATGAAACGGCATGACTTTTTCAAGAGTGCCATGCCCGAAGGTTATGTACAGGAAAGAACTATATTTTT
CAAAGATGACGGGAACTACAAGACACGTAAGTTTAAACAGTTCGGTACTAACTAACCATACATATTTAAA
TTTTCAGGTGCTGAAGTCAAGTTTGAAGGTGATACCCTTGTTAATAGAATCGAGTTAAAAGGTATTGATT
TTAAAGAAGATGGAAACATTCTTGGACACAAATTGGAATACAACTATAACTCACACAATGTATACATCAT
GGCAGACAAACAAAAGAATGGAATCAAAGTTGTAAGTTTAAACATGATTTTACTAACTAACTAATCTGAT
TTAAATTTTCAGAACTTCAAAATTAGACACAACATTGAAGATGGAAGCGTTCAACTAGCAGACCATTATC
AACAAAATACTCCAATTGGCGATGGCCCTGTCCTTTTACCAGACAACCATTACCTGTCCACACAATCTGC
CCTTTCGAAAGATCCCAACGAAAAGAGAGACCACATGGTCCTTCTTGAGTTTGTAACAGCTGCTGGGATT
ACACATGGCATGGACGAACTATACAAAAGCCCACAAGCTTACATGTCCTGGGCCCATCGATTCGGACGTC
CCGAGGGCTTAAGCGGACGCGTCGAGGGGATCCCTATGATGGAGATGCTGGTAGATCAGGGAACTGATGC
ATCGTCATCCGCCTCCACGTCCACCTCATCTGTTTCGAGATTCGGAGCGGACACGTTCATGAATACACCG
GATGATGTGATGATGAATGATGATATGGAACCGATTCCTCGTGATCGGTGCAATACGTGGCCAATGCGTA
GGCCGCAACTCGAACCACCACTCAACTCGAGTCCCATTATTCATGAACAAATTCCTGAAGAAGATGCTGA
CCTATACGGGAGCAATGAGCAATGTGGACAGCTCGGCGGAGCATCTTCAAACGGGTCGACAGCAATGCTT
CATACTCCAGATGGAAGCAATTCTCATCAGACATCGTTTCCTTCGGAAATGTCCGAATCGCCAGACGATA
CCGTATCGGGAAAAAAGACAACGACCAGACGGAACGCTTGGGGAAATATGTCATATGCTGAACTTATCAC
TACAGCCATTATGGCTAGTCCAGAGAAACGGTTAACTCTTGCACAAGTTTACGAATGGATGGTCCAGAAT
GTTCCATACTTCAGGGATAAGGGAGATTCGAACAGTTCAGCTGGATGGAAGAACTCGATCCGTCACAATC
TGTCTCTTCATTCTCGTTTCATGCGAATTCAGAATGAAGGAGCCGGAAAGAGCTCGTGGTGGGTTATTAA
TCCAGATGCAAAGCCAGGAAGGAATCCACGGCGTACACGTGAACGATCCAATACTATTGAGACGACTACA
AAGGCTCAACTCGAAAAATCTCGCCGCGGAGCCAAGAAGAGGATAAAGGAGAGAGCATTGATGGGCTCCC
TTCACTCGACACTTAATGGAAATTCGATTGCCGGATCGATTCAAACGATTTCTCACGATTTGTATGATGA
TGATTCAATGCAAGGAGCATTTGATAACGTTCCATCGTCTTTCCGGTTAGTAATTTAGTTTTATTTTTAT
TTTTTGAATTTTCCAAATTTCCAAATTTTTTCAGTCCCCGAACTCAATCGAACCTCTCGATTCCTGGATC
GTCGTCTCGTGTTTCTCCAGCTATTGGAAGTGATATCTATGATGATCTAGAATTCCCATCATCGGTTGGC
GAATCGGTTCCAGCAATTCCAAGTGATATTGTTGATAGAACTGATCAAATGCGTATCGATGCAACTACTC
ATATTGGTGGAGTTCAGATTAAGCAGGAGTCGAAGCCGATTAAGGTGAGAAATGAGAATTTGCAATTTTC
AGGAAAATTTGAAAATTTTCTTGTGGTTAGTACAAGTGAGCTCCTTTTTAGACAATTAAAAAATTTGAAT
TTTACTTAAATTCAATATTTTTAATTCTGAATTTAGTTTCAAGGTCCCCTAAAATATTAGTAACATGCAA
ATCATTTTATATTTTCTCACACCGAAAATTAGAATTTTCTTTTTTTTTAAGTGAAAAAACTGAGTAATAT
ATAGAATTTTCAGACGGAACCAATTGCTCCACCACCATCATACCACGAGTTGAACAGTGTCCGTGGATCG
TGTGCTCAGAATCCACTTCTTCGAAATCCAATTGTGCCAAGCACTAACTTCAAGCCGTTAGTTTTTTTTT
GAACAGAAGTTAATTAATCTATCGTAATTTCACAAGATTTTGGGTCCCGGCGCTCAAAAATGTTTTTTTT
AAATTTTTATGTTAAAAATAGTTTTAAATCAGTTTTGAAAGTGTAAATTTTGGCTTAAAATTATTTTAAA
CAGAAAATTGGAAATAAAACGAAGAAATAAACTTTTTTGCGCGCCGAGACCCATCTGAATAAATGCGTGC
GCCTTTAAGAAACCTGTGAAATTACTATATATACAAAATTCTGAGAATGCGTATTACGCAACAAATTTGA
CGCGCAAAATATCTCGTAGCGAAAACTACAGTAATCCTTAAAATGAGTACTGTAGCGCTTGCGTCGATTT
ACGGGCTCGATTTTCGTGAATTAATTTATTTTCGAAAAGTGACAGCGATATTACATTTAACTTTGTTCTT
TCTAATCATTTTCTCATTTTTGTGAATTTTTAAAAATAATTTTTCGATTAATAAAGGATTGCCGTAAATC
GACACATGGTGCTACAGTAGGCATTTAAAGGATTACTGTAGTTTTCGCTACGAGATATTTCGCGCGTCAA
ATATGTTGCGTAATACGCATTCTCAGAATTTTATGATCCCATAATATATATTTCTTCTTTAATTCAATAT
ATAATAATTATCCAAAATTTGTTCAGAATGCCACTACCGGGTGCCTATGGAAACTATCAAAATGGTGGAA
TAACTCCAATCAATTGGCTATCAACATCCAGCTCATCTCCACTGCCTGGAATTCAATCGTGTGGAATTGT
AGCTGCACAGCATACTGTCGCTTCTTCATCGGCTCTTCCAATTGATTTGGAAAATCTGACACTTCCCGAT
CAGCCACTGATGGATACTATGGATGTTGATGCATTGATCAGACATGAGCTGAGTCAAGCTGGAGGGCAGC
AGCATATTCATTTTGATTTGTAACTGCAGGAATTCGATATGCAGAAGCTGATCTCAGAGGAGGACCTGCT
TCAGAAGCTTATCTCAGAGGAGGACCTTCGACCTCGAGGGGGGGCCCGGTACCATGGTATTGATATCTGA
GCTCCGCATCGGCCGCTGTCATCAGATCGCCATCTCGCGCCCGTGCCTCTGACTTCTAAGTCCAATTACT
CTTCAACATCCCTACATGCTCTTTCTCCCTGTGCTCCCACCCCCTATTTTTGTTATTATCAAAAAACTTC
TCTTAATTTCTTTGTTTTTTAGCTTCTTTTAAGTCACCTCTAACAATGAAATTGTGTAGATTCAAAAATA
GAATTAATTCGTAATAAAAAGTCGAAAAAAATTGTGCTCCCTCCCCCCATTAATAATAATTCTATCCCAA
AATCTACACAATGTTCTGTGTACACTTCTTATGTTTTTTACTTCTGATAAATTTTTTTGAAACATCATAG
AAAAAACCGCACACAAAATACCTTATCATATGTTACGTTTCAGTTTATGACCGCAATTTTTATTTCTTCG
CACGTCTGGGCCTCTCATGACGTCAAATCATGCTCATCGTGAAAAAGTTTTGGAGTATTTTTGGAATTTT
TCAATCAAGTGAAAGTTTATGAAATTAATTTTCCTGCTTTTGCTTTTTGGGGTTTCCCCTATTGTTTGTC
AAGATTTCGAGGACGGCGTTTTTCTTGCTAAAATCACAAGTATTGATGAGCACGATGCAAGAAAGATCGG
AAGAAGGTTTGGGTTTGAGGCTCAGTGGAAGGTGAGTAGAAGTTGATAATTTGAAAGTGGAGTAGTGTCT
ATGGGGTTTTTGCCTTAAATGACAGAATACATTCCCAATATACCAAACATAACTGTTTCTACTAGTGGCC
ACGTGGGCCGTGCACCTTAAGCTTGGCACTGGCCGTCGTTTTACAACGTCGTGACTGGGAAAACCCTGGC
GTTACCCAACTTAATCGCCTTGCAGCACATCCCCCTTTCGCCAGCTGGCGTAATAGCGAAGAGGCCCGCA
CCGATCGCCCTTCCCAACAGTTGCGCAGCCTGAATGGCGAATGGCGCCTGATGCGGTATTTTCTCCTTAC
GCATCTGTGCGGTATTTCACACCGCATA
[142 nt withheld, positions 8429-8570]
C
[141 nt withheld, positions 8572-8712]
CCTTTGACGTTGGAGTCCACGTTCTTT
[37 nt withheld, positions 8740-8776]
ACCCTATCTCGGGCTATTCTTTTGATTTATAAGGGATTTTGCCGATTTCGGCCTATTGGTTAAAAAATGA
GCTGATTTAACAAAAATTTAACGCGAATTTTAACAAAATATTAACGTTTACAATTTTATGGTGCACTCTC
AGTACAATCTGCTCTGATGCCGCATAGTTAAGCCAGCCCCGACACCCGCCAACACCCGCTGACGCGCCCT
GACGGGCTTGTCTGCTCCCGGCATCCGCTTACAGACAAGCTGTGACCGTCTCCGGGAGCTGCATGTGTCA
GAGGTTTTCACCGTCATCACCGAAACGCGCGAGACGAAAGGGCCTCGTGATACGCCTATTTTTATAGGTT
AATGTCATGATAATAATGGTTTCTTAGACGTCAGGTGGCACTTTTCGGGGAAATGTGCGCGGAACCCCTA
TTTGTTTATTTTTCTAAATACATTCAAATATGTATCCGCTCATGAGACAATAACCCTGATAAATGCTTCA
ATAATATTGAAAAAGGAAGAGTATGAGTATTCAACATTTCCGTGTCGCCCTTATTCCCTTTTTTGCGGCA
TTTTGCCTTCCTGTTTTTGCTCACCCAGAAACGCTGGTGAAAGTAAAAGATGCTGAAGATCAGTTGGGTG
CACGAGTGGGTTACATCGAACTGGATCTCAACAGCGGTAAGATCCTTGAGAGTTTTCGCCCCGAAGAACG
TTTTCCAATGATGAGCACTTTTAAAGTTCTGCTATGTGGCGCGGTATTATCCCGTATTGACGCCGGGCAA
GAGCAACTCGGTCGCCGCATACACTATTCTCAGAATGACTTGGTTGAGTACTCACCAGTCACAGAAAAGC
ATCTTACGGATGGCATGACAGTAAGAGAATTATGCAGTGCTGCCATAACCATGAGTGATAACACTGCGGC
CAACTTACTTCTGACAACGATCGGAGGACCGAAGGAGCTAACCGCTTTTTTGCACAACATGGGGGATCAT
GTAACTCGCCTTGATCGTTGGGAACCGGAGCTGAATGAAGCCATACCAAACGACGAGCGTGACACCACGA
TGCCTGTAGCAATGGCAACAACGTTGCGCAAACTATTAACTGGCGAACTACTTACTCTAGCTTCCCGGCA
ACAATTAATAGACTGGATGGAGGCGGATAAAGTTGCAGGACCACTTCTGCGCTCGGCCCTTCCGGCTGGC
TGGTTTATTGCTGATAAATCTGGAGCCGGTGAGCGTGGGTCTCGCGGTATCATTGCAGCACTGGGGCCAG
ATGGTAAGCCCTCCCGTATCGTAGTTATCTACACGACGGGGAGTCAGGCAACTATGGATGAACGAAATAG
ACAGATCGCTGAGATAGGTGCCTCACTGATTAAGCATTGGTAACTGTCAGACCAAGTTTACTCATATATA
CTTTAGATTGATTTAAAACTTCATTTTTAATTTAAAAGGATCTAGGTGAAGATCCTTTTTGATAATCTCA
TGACCAAAATCCCTTAACGTGAGTTTTCGTTCCACTGAGCGTCAGACCCCGTAGAAAAGATCAAAGGATC
TTCTTGAGATCCTTTTTTTCTGCGCGTAATCTGCTGCTTGCAAACAAAAAAACCACCGCTACCAGCGGTG
GTTTGTTTGCCGGATCAAGAGCTACCAACTCTTTTTCCGAAGGTAACTGGCTTCAGCAGAGCGCAGATAC
CAAATACTGTTCTTCTAGTGTAGCCGTAGTTAGGCCACCACTTCAAGAACTCTGTAGCACCGCCTACATA
CCTCGCTCTGCTAATCCTGTTACCAGTGGCTGCTGCCAGTGGCGATAAGTCGTGTCTTACCGGGTTGGAC
TCAAGACGATAGTTACCGGATAAGGCGCAGCGGTCGGGCTGAACGGGGGGTTCGTGCACACAGCCCAGCT
TGGAGCGAACGACCTACACCGAACTGAGATACCTACAGCGTGAGCTATGAGAAAGCGCCACGCTTCCCGA
AGGGAGAAAGGCGGACAGGTATCCGGTAAGCGGCAGGGTCGGAACAGGAGAGCGCACGAGGGAGCTTCCA
GGGGGAAACGCCTGGTATCTTTATAGTCCTGTCGGGTTTCGCCACCTCTGACTTGAGCGTCGATTTTTGT
GATGCTCGTCAGGGGGGCGGAGCCTATGGAAAAACGCCAGCAACGCGGCCTTTTTACGGTTCCTGGCCTT
TTGCTGGCCTTTTGCTCACATGTTCTTTCCTGCGTTATCCCCTGATTCTGTGGATAACCGTATTA
Features (pLannotate 1.2.2; 17 found; start..end, strand, type, name):
     80..172     +  CDS            lacI (fragment): lac repressor; lacI; The lac repressor binds to the lac operator to inhibit transcription in E. coli. This inhibition can be relieved by adding lactose or isopropyl-β-D-thiogalactopyranoside (IPTG).
    185..206     +  protein_bind   CAP binding site: CAP binding activates transcription in the presence of cAMP. E. coli catabolite activator protein
    221..251     +  promoter       lac promoter: promoter for the E. coli lac operon
    255..277     +  protein_bind   lac operator (fragment): The lac repressor binds to the lac operator to inhibit transcription in E. coli. This inhibition can be relieved by adding lactose or isopropyl-β-D-thiogalactopyranoside (IPTG). lac repressor encoded by lacI
   3806..3833    -  misc_feature   MCS (fragment): pUC18/19 multiple cloning site
   3854..4714    +  CDS            sg25: sg25 is a basic (constitutively fluorescent) green fluorescent protein published in 1997, derived from Aequorea victoria.
   5192..5572    +  CDS            Foxo1 (fragment): FOXO1_MOUSE - Also known as Fkhr, Foxo1a. Experimental evidence at protein level: Swiss-Prot protein existence level 1. Transcription factor that is the main target of insulin signaling and regulates metabolic homeostasis in response to oxidative stress (PubMed:12754525, PubMed:15184386, PubMed:15220471, PubMed:16917544, PubMed:17090532, PubMed:17627282, PubMed:17681146, PubMed:20519497, PubMed:20668652, PubMed:21196578, PubMed:21335550, PubMed:21471200, PubMed:22298775, PubMed:22417654, PubMed:22510882). Binds to the insulin response element (IRE) with consensus sequence 5'- TT[G/A]TTTTG-3' a
   7378..7403    +  misc_feature   MCS (fragment): pBluescript multiple cloning site
   7929..8081    +  CDS            aex-5 (fragment): AEX5_CAEEL - Also known as kpc-3 From Caenorhabditis elegans.
   8217..8371    +  CDS            lacZα (fragment): LacZα fragment of β-galactosidase; lacZ fragment
   8377..8428    -  misc_feature   bom (fragment): basis of mobility region from pBR322
   8447..8827    +  rep_origin     M13 ori (sequence partly withheld): M13 bacteriophage origin of replication; arrow indicates direction of (+) strand synthesis
   8903..8952    -  misc_feature   bom (fragment): basis of mobility region from pBR322
   9054..9089    -  CDS            rop (fragment): Rop protein, which maintains plasmids at low copy number; rop
   9184..9288    +  promoter       AmpR promoter: bla
   9289..10149   +  CDS            AmpR: β-lactamase; bla; confers resistance to ampicillin, carbenicillin, and related antibiotics
  10320..10908   +  rep_origin     ori: high-copy-number ColE1/pMB1/pBR322/pUC origin of replication
