[The description below was written by a language model from this plasmid's Addgene catalogue record and pLannotate feature annotations shown in this document.]
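Description:
pJH3185 is a C. elegans expression plasmid built on a pBluescript (pBSK)-type backbone and designed to express a GFP-tagged form of the FOXO transcription factor DAF-16, isoform a, throughout the nervous system. It is propagated in E. coli as a high-copy plasmid using a ColE1/pUC-type origin and is selected with ampicillin through the β-lactamase (AmpR) gene and its promoter. The feature table also shows typical cloning-vector remnants: an M13 phage origin for single-stranded DNA production, lac promoter/operator and CAP site elements, and fragments of lacI, lacZα, bom and rop. The catalogue lists a total size of 11,081 bp, while the sequenced record is 11,011 nt.

The payload is a Prgef-1 GFP::DAF-16a unc-54 3' UTR cassette. The rgef-1 promoter, which drives pan-neuronal expression in worms, is not annotated by the automated tool but presumably lies in the large unannotated stretch upstream of the fluorescent protein. An Aequorea victoria-derived GFP coding sequence (called "sg25" by the annotation software) is fused to the N terminus of the 2,613 bp DAF-16a insert, which was cloned between retained BamHI and KpnI sites. The downstream hit to mouse Foxo1 reflects homology of the conserved forkhead region of DAF-16 rather than a mouse sequence. The unc-54 3' UTR, a standard worm element for transcript processing and stability, is named in the record but not annotated; the small aex-5 fragment hit falls in the region after the insert and is likely part of that genomic segment.

The construct suits tissue-specific expression or rescue experiments, allowing neuronal DAF-16a activity and subcellular localisation to be followed by fluorescence. The associated work concerns insulin signalling and neuron-intestine communication in a developmental decision.
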