Addgene plasmid #132367: pJH3185
Purpose: Prgef-1 GFP::DAF-16a unc-54 3' UTR C.elegans pan-neural expression of isoform a of DAF-16 fused to GFP
Depositing lab: Mei Zhen. Depositing organization: Sinai Health System. Publication: A Caenorhabditis elegans developmental decision requires insulin signaling-mediated neuron-intestine communication. Hung WL, Wang Y, Chitturi J, Zhen M. Development. 2014 Apr;141(8):1767-79. doi: 10.1242/dev.103846. Epub 2014 Mar 26. PubMed 24671950.
Backbone
  Vector backbone: pBSK
  Backbone manufacturer: stratagene
  Backbone size w/o insert (bp): 7430
  Total vector size (bp): 11081
  Vector type: Worm Expression
Growth in bacteria
  Bacterial resistance: Ampicillin, 100 μg/mL
  Growth temperature: 37°C
  Growth strain: DH5alpha
  Copy number: High Copy
Gene/Insert
  Gene/Insert name: DAF-16a
  Species: C. elegans (nematode)
  Insert size (bp): 2613
  Entrez Gene: daf-16 (a.k.a. CELE_R13H8.1)
  Promoter: Prgef-1
  Tag / fusion protein: GFP (N terminal on insert)
  Cloning method: Restriction Enzyme; 5′ cloning site BamHI (not destroyed); 3′ cloning site KpnI (not destroyed)
  Sequencing primers: 5′ GCTGCTGGGATTACACATGGCATG; 3′ TCTACACAATTTCATTGTTAGAGGTGAC
Terms and licenses: Academic/Nonprofit Terms; Industry Terms: Not Available to Industry
How to cite: pJH3185 was a gift from Mei Zhen (Addgene plasmid # 132367 ; http://n2t.net/addgene:132367 ; RRID:Addgene_132367)
